Addgene plasmid #148413: pcDNA3.1-MS2-HA-HsNot1iso1_1085-1605_AC
Purpose: Mammalian Expression of HsNot1iso1_1085-1605
Depositing lab: Elisa Izaurralde. Depositing organization: Max Planck Institute for Developmental Biology. Publication: miRISC and the CCR4-NOT complex silence mRNA targets independently of 43S ribosomal scanning. Kuzuoglu-Ozturk D, Bhandari D, Huntzinger E, Fauser M, Helms S, Izaurralde E. EMBO J. 2016 Jun 1;35(11):1186-203. doi: 10.15252/embj.201592901. Epub 2016 Mar 23. PubMed 27009120.
Backbone
  Vector backbone: Unknown
  Vector type: Mammalian Expression
Growth in bacteria
  Bacterial resistance: Ampicillin, 100 μg/mL
  Growth temperature: 37°C
  Growth strain: DH5alpha
  Copy number: High Copy
Gene/Insert
  Gene/Insert name: HsNot1iso1_1085-1605
  Species: H. sapiens (human)
  Entrez Gene: CNOT1 (a.k.a. AD-005, CDC39, HPE12, NOT1, NOT1H, VIBOS)
  Cloning method: Unknown
Terms and licenses: Academic/Nonprofit Terms; Industry Terms: Not Available to Industry
Depositor comments: sequence of isoform 1 given by NCBI: NM_016284.4. Plasmids from this collection were made available to the research community and donated after the lab closed. Please note that the sequence provided by the depositing laboratory may be theoretical/predicted or based on Sanger sequencing results. There may be discrepancies between sequencing results obtained by Addgene and the depositor sequence. If an Addgene verified sequence is not available, please contact before placing your order to request that our lab fully sequence the plasmid.
How to cite: pcDNA3.1-MS2-HA-HsNot1iso1_1085-1605_AC was a gift from Elisa Izaurralde (Addgene plasmid # 148413 ; http://n2t.net/addgene:148413 ; RRID:Addgene_148413)
