[The description below was written by a language model from this plasmid's Addgene catalogue record and pLannotate feature annotations shown in this document.]
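Description:
pcDNA3.1-MS2-HA-HsNot1iso1_1085-1605_AC is a 7.4 kb mammalian expression plasmid. The catalogue lists the backbone as unknown, but the name and the annotated layout are consistent with a pcDNA3.1-type vector. It is maintained in E. coli through a high-copy ColE1/pUC-type origin and selected with ampicillin via the β-lactamase gene. An f1 origin is also present. A separate cassette, made up of the SV40 early promoter, the neomycin phosphotransferase gene and an SV40 poly(A) signal, could allow G418 selection in mammalian cells. Several short annotated fragments (HIV-1 LTR, ble, lacI, bom) appear to be backbone remnants or incidental matches rather than functional parts.

The expression unit is driven by the CMV immediate-early enhancer and promoter and ends with the bovine growth hormone polyadenylation signal. T7 and SP6 promoters flank the insert. The open reading frame encodes the bacteriophage MS2 coat protein, followed by an HA epitope (annotated as a fragment of a 3xHA tag, so probably a single copy). This is followed by residues 1085–1605 of human CNOT1 isoform 1, the scaffold subunit of the CCR4-NOT deadenylase complex.

The MS2 coat protein binds a specific RNA stem-loop, so a fusion of this kind can be used to tether the CNOT1 fragment to a reporter mRNA carrying MS2 binding sites, while the HA tag allows detection or immunoprecipitation. The record states only mammalian expression as the purpose. However, the associated study concerns mRNA silencing by miRISC and CCR4-NOT, which fits a tethering role for testing whether this region of CNOT1 can repress or destabilise a bound transcript. The depositor notes that the supplied sequence may be theoretical rather than fully verified.
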