Features (pLannotate 1.2.2; 23 found; start..end, strand, type, name):
     28..80      -  misc_feature   bom (fragment): basis of mobility region from pBR322
    235..614     +  enhancer       CMV enhancer: human cytomegalovirus immediate early enhancer
    615..818     +  promoter       CMV promoter: human cytomegalovirus (CMV) immediate early promoter
    814..847     +  LTR            5' LTR (truncated) (fragment): truncated 5' long terminal repeat (LTR) from HIV-1
    863..881     +  promoter       T7 promoter: promoter for bacteriophage T7 RNA polymerase
    904..1290    +  CDS            MS2: bacteriophage MS2 coat protein binds to a specific stem-loop structure in the viral RNA (Peabody, 1993)
   1333..1359    +  CDS            3xHA (fragment): three tandem HA epitope tags
   1378..2940    +  CDS            CNOT1 (fragment): CNOT1_HUMAN - Also known as CDC39, KIAA1007, NOT1. Experimental evidence at protein level: Swiss-Prot protein existence level 1. Scaffolding component of the CCR4-NOT complex which is one of the major cellular mRNA deadenylases and is linked to various cellular processes including bulk mRNA degradation, miRNA-mediated repression, translational repression during translational initiation and general transcription regulation. Additional complex functions may be a consequence of its influence on mRNA expression. Its scaffolding function implies its interaction with the catalytic complex module and
   2965..2983    -  promoter       SP6 promoter: promoter for bacteriophage SP6 RNA polymerase
   3009..3233    +  polyA_signal   bGH poly(A) signal: bovine growth hormone polyadenylation signal
   3237..3258    +  promoter       SV40 promoter (fragment): SV40 enhancer and early promoter
   3279..3707    +  rep_origin     f1 ori (sequence partly withheld): f1 bacteriophage origin of replication; arrow indicates direction of (+) strand synthesis
   3721..4050    +  promoter       SV40 promoter: SV40 enhancer and early promoter
   4117..4908    +  CDS            neo: KKA2_KLEPN - Also known as kan, nptII. Experimental evidence at protein level: Swiss-Prot protein existence level 1. Resistance to kanamycin, neomycin, paromomycin, ribostamycin, butirosin and gentamicin B. From Klebsiella pneumoniae.
   4932..5090    +  CDS            ble (fragment): BLE_KLEPN - Experimental evidence at protein level: Swiss-Prot protein existence level 1. Binding protein with a strong affinity to the bleomycin family of antibiotics. Binds to CL990; an antimitotic-antibiotic compound. From Klebsiella pneumoniae.
   5085..5206    +  polyA_signal   SV40 poly(A) signal: SV40 polyadenylation signal
   5279..5295    -  protein_bind   lac operator: The lac repressor binds to the lac operator to inhibit transcription in E. coli. This inhibition can be relieved by adding lactose or isopropyl-β-D-thiogalactopyranoside (IPTG). lac repressor encoded by lacI
   5303..5333    -  promoter       lac promoter: promoter for the E. coli lac operon
   5348..5369    -  protein_bind   CAP binding site: CAP binding activates transcription in the presence of cAMP. E. coli catabolite activator protein
   5382..5474    -  CDS            lacI (fragment): lac repressor; lacI; The lac repressor binds to the lac operator to inhibit transcription in E. coli. This inhibition can be relieved by adding lactose or isopropyl-β-D-thiogalactopyranoside (IPTG).
   5657..6242    -  rep_origin     ori: high-copy-number ColE1/pMB1/pBR322/pUC origin of replication
   6413..7273    -  CDS            AmpR: β-lactamase; bla; confers resistance to ampicillin, carbenicillin, and related antibiotics
   7274..7378    -  promoter       AmpR promoter: bla
>Addgene plasmid #148413 | pcDNA3.1-MS2-HA-HsNot1iso1_1085-1605_AC | depositor full sequence | sequence record 290861 | Full Sequence
GACGGATCGGGAGATCTCCCGATCCCCTATGGTGCACTCTCAGTACAATCTGCTCTGATGCCGCATAGTT
AAGCCAGTATCTGCTCCCTGCTTGTGTGTTGGAGGTCGCTGAGTAGTGCGCGAGCAAAATTTAAGCTACA
ACAAGGCAAGGCTTGACCGACAATTGCATGAAGAATCTGCTTAGGGTTAGGCGTTTTGCGCTGCTTCGCG
ATGTACGGGCCAGATATACGCGTTGACATTGATTATTGACTAGTTATTAATAGTAATCAATTACGGGGTC
ATTAGTTCATAGCCCATATATGGAGTTCCGCGTTACATAACTTACGGTAAATGGCCCGCCTGGCTGACCG
CCCAACGACCCCCGCCCATTGACGTCAATAATGACGTATGTTCCCATAGTAACGCCAATAGGGACTTTCC
ATTGACGTCAATGGGTGGAGTATTTACGGTAAACTGCCCACTTGGCAGTACATCAAGTGTATCATATGCC
AAGTACGCCCCCTATTGACGTCAATGACGGTAAATGGCCCGCCTGGCATTATGCCCAGTACATGACCTTA
TGGGACTTTCCTACTTGGCAGTACATCTACGTATTAGTCATCGCTATTACCATGGTGATGCGGTTTTGGC
AGTACATCAATGGGCGTGGATAGCGGTTTGACTCACGGGGATTTCCAAGTCTCCACCCCATTGACGTCAA
TGGGAGTTTGTTTTGGCACCAAAATCAACGGGACTTTCCAAAATGTCGTAACAACTCCGCCCCATTGACG
CAAATGGGCGGTAGGCGTGTACGGTGGGAGGTCTATATAAGCAGAGCTCTCTGGCTAACTAGAGAACCCA
CTGCTTACTGGCTTATCGAAATTAATACGACTCACTATAGGGAGACCCAAGCTTGCCACCATGGCTTCTA
ACTTTACTCAGTTCGTTCTCGTCGACAATGGCGGAACTGGCGACGTGACTGTCGCCCCAAGCAACTTCGC
TAACGGGGTCGCTGAATGGATCAGCTCTAACTCGCGATCACAGGCTTACAAAGTAACCTGTAGCGTTCGT
CAGAGCTCTGCGCAGAATCGCAAATACACCATCAAAGTCGAGGTGCCTAAAGTGGCAACCCAGACTGTTG
GTGGTGAAGAGCTTCCTGTAGCCGGATGGAGATCTTACTTAAATATGGAACTAACCATTCCAATTTTCGC
CACGAATTCCGACTGCGAGCTTATTGTTAAGGCAATGCAAGGTCTCCTAAAAGATGGAAACCCGATTCCC
TCGGCCATCGCGGCCAACTCCGGCATCTACGGAGGTGGAGGTGGATCTGGTGGATCTCCTCCACATATGG
CTTACCCATACGATGTTCCAGATTACGCTCCTCCAAAGCTTGGATCCACTGAGAGAATTGTGGAGCCCCC
AGAAAATATCCAGGAGAAAATTGCTTTTATTTTCAATAATCTCTCACAGTCAAATATGACACAAAAGGTT
GAAGAGCTAAAGGAAACGGTGAAAGAAGAATTTATGCCTTGGGTTTCACAGTATCTGGTTATGAAGAGAG
TCAGTATTGAGCCAAACTTTCATAGCCTGTATTCAAACTTCCTTGACACGCTGAAGAATCCTGAATTTAA
CAAGATGGTTCTGAATGAGACCTACAGAAACATTAAAGTGCTCCTGACCTCTGATAAAGCTGCAGCCAAT
TTCTCAGATCGTTCTTTGCTGAAGAACTTGGGACATTGGCTAGGAATGATCACATTAGCTAAAAACAAAC
CCATCTTACACACTGACTTGGATGTGAAATCATTGCTGCTAGAGGCTTATGTTAAAGGACAACAAGAATT
GCTCTATGTAGTGCCCTTTGTTGCCAAAGTCTTAGAATCTAGCATTCGTAGTGTGGTTTTTAGGCCACCA
AACCCTTGGACAATGGCAATTATGAATGTATTAGCTGAGCTACATCAGGAGCATGACTTAAAGTTAAACT
TGAAGTTTGAAATCGAGGTTCTCTGCAAGAACCTTGCATTAGACATCAATGAGCTAAAACCTGGAAACCT
CCTAAAGGATAAAGATCGCCTGAAGAATTTAGATGAGCAACTCTCTGCTCCAAAGAAAGATGTCAAGCAG
CCAGAAGAACTCCCTCCCATCACAACCACAACAACTTCTACTACACCAGCTACCAACACCACTTGTACAG
CCACGGTTCCACCACAGCCACAGTACAGCTACCACGACATCAATGTCTATTCCCTTGCGGGCTTGGCACC
ACACATTACTCTGAATCCAACAATTCCCTTGTTTCAGGCCCATCCACAGTTGAAGCAGTGTGTGCGTCAG
GCAATTGAACGGGCTGTCCAGGAGCTGGTCCATCCTGTGGTGGATCGATCAATTAAGATTGCCATGACTA
CTTGTGAGCAAATAGTCAGGAAGGATTTTGCCCTGGATTCGGAGGAATCTCGAATGCGAATAGCAGCTCA
TCACATGATGCGTAACTTGACAGCTGGAATGGCTATGATTACATGCAGGGAACCTTTGCTCATGAGCATA
TCTACCAACTTAAAAAACAGTTTTGCCTCAGCCCTTCGTACTGCTTCCCCACAACAAAGAGAAATGATGG
ATCAGGCAGCTGCTCAATTAGCTCAGGACAATTGTGAGTTGGCTTGCTGTTTTATTCAGAAGACTGCAGT
AGAAAAAGCAGGCCCTGAGATGGACAAGAGATTAGCAACTGAATTTGAGCTGAGAAAACATGCTAGGCAA
GAAGGACGCAGATACTGTGATCCTGTTGTTTTAACATATCAAGCTGAACGGATGCCAGAGCAAATCAGGC
TGAAAGTTGGTGGTGTGGACCCAAAGCAGTTGGCTGTTTACGAAGAGTTTGCACGCAATGTTCCTGGCTT
CTTACCTACAAATGACTTAAGTCAGCCCACGGGATTTTTAGCCCAGCCCATGAAGCAAGCTTGGGCAACA
TAGCGGCCGCCTAGAGGGCCCTATTCTATAGTGTCACCTAAATGCTAGAGCTCGCTGATCAGCCTCGACT
GTGCCTTCTAGTTGCCAGCCATCTGTTGTTTGCCCCTCCCCCGTGCCTTCCTTGACCCTGGAAGGTGCCA
CTCCCACTGTCCTTTCCTAATAAAATGAGGAAATTGCATCGCATTGTCTGAGTAGGTGTCATTCTATTCT
GGGGGGTGGGGTGGGGCAGGACAGCAAGGGGGAGGATTGGGAAGACAATAGCAGGCATGCTGGGGATGCG
GTGGGCTCTATGGCTTCTGAGGCGGAAAGAACCAGCTGGGGCTCTAGGGGGTATCCCC
[124 nt withheld, positions 3279-3402]
C
[91 nt withheld, positions 3404-3494]
A
[49 nt withheld, positions 3496-3544]
CCTTTGACGTTGGAGTCCACGTTCTTT
[37 nt withheld, positions 3572-3608]
ACCCTATCTCGGTCTATTCTTTTGATTTATAAGGGATTTTGCCGATTTCGGCCTATTGGTTAAAAAATGA
GCTGATTTAACAAAAATTTAACGCGAATTAATTCTGTGGAATGTGTGTCAGTTAGGGTGTGGAAAGTCCC
CAGGCTCCCCAGCAGGCAGAAGTATGCAAAGCATGCATCTCAATTAGTCAGCAACCAGGTGTGGAAAGTC
CCCAGGCTCCCCAGCAGGCAGAAGTATGCAAAGCATGCATCTCAATTAGTCAGCAACCATAGTCCCGCCC
CTAACTCCGCCCATCCCGCCCCTAACTCCGCCCAGTTCCGCCCATTCTCCGCCCCATGGCTGACTAATTT
TTTTTATTTATGCAGAGGCCGAGGCCGCCTCTGCCTCTGAGCTATTCCAGAAGTAGTGAGGAGGCTTTTT
TGGAGGCCTAGGCTTTTGCAAAAAGCTCCCGGGAGCTTGTATATCCATTTTCGGATCTGATCAAGAGACA
GGATGAGGATCGTTTCGCATGATTGAACAAGATGGATTGCACGCAGGTTCTCCGGCCGCTTGGGTGGAGA
GGCTATTCGGCTATGACTGGGCACAACAGACAATCGGCTGCTCTGATGCCGCCGTGTTCCGGCTGTCAGC
GCAGGGGCGCCCGGTTCTTTTTGTCAAGACCGACCTGTCCGGTGCCCTGAATGAACTGCAGGACGAGGCA
GCGCGGCTATCGTGGCTGGCCACGACGGGCGTTCCTTGCGCAGCTGTGCTCGACGTTGTCACTGAAGCGG
GAAGGGACTGGCTGCTATTGGGCGAAGTGCCGGGGCAGGATCTCCTGTCATCTCACCTTGCTCCTGCCGA
GAAAGTATCCATCATGGCTGATGCAATGCGGCGGCTGCATACGCTTGATCCGGCTACCTGCCCATTCGAC
CACCAAGCGAAACATCGCATCGAGCGAGCACGTACTCGGATGGAAGCCGGTCTTGTCGATCAGGATGATC
TGGACGAAGAGCATCAGGGGCTCGCGCCAGCCGAACTGTTCGCCAGGCTCAAGGCGCGCATGCCCGACGG
CGAGGATCTCGTCGTGACCCATGGCGATGCCTGCTTGCCGAATATCATGGTGGAAAATGGCCGCTTTTCT
GGATTCATCGACTGTGGCCGGCTGGGTGTGGCGGACCGCTATCAGGACATAGCGTTGGCTACCCGTGATA
TTGCTGAAGAGCTTGGCGGCGAATGGGCTGACCGCTTCCTCGTGCTTTACGGTATCGCCGCTCCCGATTC
GCAGCGCATCGCCTTCTATCGCCTTCTTGACGAGTTCTTCTGAGCGGGACTCTGGGGTTCGAAATGACCG
ACCAAGCGACGCCCAACCTGCCATCACGAGATTTCGATTCCACCGCCGCCTTCTATGAAAGGTTGGGCTT
CGGAATCGTTTTCCGGGACGCCGGCTGGATGATCCTCCAGCGCGGGGATCTCATGCTGGAGTTCTTCGCC
CACCCCAACTTGTTTATTGCAGCTTATAATGGTTACAAATAAAGCAATAGCATCACAAATTTCACAAATA
AAGCATTTTTTTCACTGCATTCTAGTTGTGGTTTGTCCAAACTCATCAATGTATCTTATCATGTCTGTAT
ACCGTCGACCTCTAGCTAGAGCTTGGCGTAATCATGGTCATAGCTGTTTCCTGTGTGAAATTGTTATCCG
CTCACAATTCCACACAACATACGAGCCGGAAGCATAAAGTGTAAAGCCTGGGGTGCCTAATGAGTGAGCT
AACTCACATTAATTGCGTTGCGCTCACTGCCCGCTTTCCAGTCGGGAAACCTGTCGTGCCAGCTGCATTA
ATGAATCGGCCAACGCGCGGGGAGAGGCGGTTTGCGTATTGGGCGCTCTTCCGCTTCCTCGCTCACTGAC
TCGCTGCGCTCGGTCGTTCGGCTGCGGCGAGCGGTATCAGCTCACTCAAAGGCGGTAATACGGTTATCCA
CAGAATCAGGGGATAACGCAGGAAAGAACATGTGAGCAAAAGGCCAGCAAAAGGCCAGGAACCGTAAAAA
GGCCGCGTTGCTGGCGTTTTTCCATAGGCTCCGCCCCCCTGACGAGCATCACAAAAATCGACGCTCAAGT
CAGAGGTGGCGAAACCCGACAGGACTATAAAGATACCAGGCGTTTCCCCCTGGAAGCTCCCTCGTGCGCT
CTCCTGTTCCGACCCTGCCGCTTACCGGATACCTGTCCGCCTTTCTCCCTTCGGGAAGCGTGGCGCTTTC
TCATAGCTCACGCTGTAGGTATCTCAGTTCGGTGTAGGTCGTTCGCTCCAAGCTGGGCTGTGTGCACGAA
CCCCCCGTTCAGCCCGACCGCTGCGCCTTATCCGGTAACTATCGTCTTGAGTCCAACCCGGTAAGACACG
ACTTATCGCCACTGGCAGCAGCCACTGGTAACAGGATTAGCAGAGCGAGGTATGTAGGCGGTGCTACAGA
GTTCTTGAAGTGGTGGCCTAACTACGGCTACACTAGAAGAACAGTATTTGGTATCTGCGCTCTGCTGAAG
CCAGTTACCTTCGGAAAAAGAGTTGGTAGCTCTTGATCCGGCAAACAAACCACCGCTGGTAGCGGTTTTT
TTGTTTGCAAGCAGCAGATTACGCGCAGAAAAAAAGGATCTCAAGAAGATCCTTTGATCTTTTCTACGGG
GTCTGACGCTCAGTGGAACGAAAACTCACGTTAAGGGATTTTGGTCATGAGATTATCAAAAAGGATCTTC
ACCTAGATCCTTTTAAATTAAAAATGAAGTTTTAAATCAATCTAAAGTATATATGAGTAAACTTGGTCTG
ACAGTTACCAATGCTTAATCAGTGAGGCACCTATCTCAGCGATCTGTCTATTTCGTTCATCCATAGTTGC
CTGACTCCCCGTCGTGTAGATAACTACGATACGGGAGGGCTTACCATCTGGCCCCAGTGCTGCAATGATA
CCGCGAGACCCACGCTCACCGGCTCCAGATTTATCAGCAATAAACCAGCCAGCCGGAAGGGCCGAGCGCA
GAAGTGGTCCTGCAACTTTATCCGCCTCCATCCAGTCTATTAATTGTTGCCGGGAAGCTAGAGTAAGTAG
TTCGCCAGTTAATAGTTTGCGCAACGTTGTTGCCATTGCTACAGGCATCGTGGTGTCACGCTCGTCGTTT
GGTATGGCTTCATTCAGCTCCGGTTCCCAACGATCAAGGCGAGTTACATGATCCCCCATGTTGTGCAAAA
AAGCGGTTAGCTCCTTCGGTCCTCCGATCGTTGTCAGAAGTAAGTTGGCCGCAGTGTTATCACTCATGGT
TATGGCAGCACTGCATAATTCTCTTACTGTCATGCCATCCGTAAGATGCTTTTCTGTGACTGGTGAGTAC
TCAACCAAGTCATTCTGAGAATAGTGTATGCGGCGACCGAGTTGCTCTTGCCCGGCGTCAATACGGGATA
ATACCGCGCCACATAGCAGAACTTTAAAAGTGCTCATCATTGGAAAACGTTCTTCGGGGCGAAAACTCTC
AAGGATCTTACCGCTGTTGAGATCCAGTTCGATGTAACCCACTCGTGCACCCAACTGATCTTCAGCATCT
TTTACTTTCACCAGCGTTTCTGGGTGAGCAAAAACAGGAAGGCAAAATGCCGCAAAAAAGGGAATAAGGG
CGACACGGAAATGTTGAATACTCATACTCTTCCTTTTTCAATATTATTGAAGCATTTATCAGGGTTATTG
TCTCATGAGCGGATACATATTTGAATGTATTTAGAAAAATAAACAAATAGGGGTTCCGCGCACATTTCCC
CGAAAAGTGCCACCTGACGTC
